>Addgene plasmid #99893 | pYPQ133C2.0 | addgene full sequence | sequence record 203169 | Addgene NGS Result
CTGCATTAATGAATCGGCCAACGCGCGGGGAGAGGCGGTTTGCGTATTGGGCGCTCTTCCGCTTCCTCGC
TCACTGACTCGCTGCGCTCGGTCGTTCGGCTGCGGCGAGCGGTATCAGCTCACTCAAAGGCGGTAATACG
GTTATCCACAGAATCAGGGGATAACGCAGGAAAGAACATGAATTAATTCTCATGTTTGACAGCTTATCAT
CGATTAGCTTTAATGCGGTAGTTTATCACAGTTAAATTGCTAACGCAGTCAGGCACCGTGTATGAAATCT
AACAATGCGCTCATCGTCATCCTCGGCACCGTCACCCTGGATGCTGTAGGCATAGGCTTGGTTATGCCGG
TACTGCCGGGCCTCTTGCGGGATATCGTCCATTCCGACAGCATCGCCAGTCACTATGGCGTGCTGCTAGC
GCTATATGCGTTGATGCAATTTCTATGCGCACCCGTTCTCGGAGCACTGTCCGACCGCTTTGGCCGCCGC
CCAGTCCTGCTCGCTTCGCTACTTGGAGCCACTATCGACTACGCGATCATGGCGACCACACCCGTCCTGT
GGATTCTCTACGCCGGACGCATCGTGGCCGGCATCACCGGCGCCACAGGTGCGGTTGCTGGCGCCTATAT
CGCCGACATCACCGATGGGGAAGATCGGGCTCGCCACTTCGGGCTCATGAGCGCTTGTTTCGGCGTGGGT
ATGGTGGCAGGCCCCGTGGCCGGGGGACTGTTGGGCGCCATCTCCTTACATGCACCATTCCTTGCGGCGG
CGGTGCTCAACGGCCTCAACCTACTACTGGGCTGCTTCCTAATGCAGGAGTCGCATAAGGGAGAGCGCCG
ACCCATGCCCTTGAGAGCCTTCAACCCAGTCAGCTCCTTCCGGTGGGCGCGGGGCATGACTATCGTCGCC
GCACTTATGACTGTCTTCTTTATCATGCAACTCGTAGGACAGGTGCCGGCAGCGCTCTGGGTCATTTTCG
GCGAGGACCGCTTTCGCTGGAGCGCGACGATGATCGGCCTGTCGCTTGCGGTATTCGGAATCTTGCACGC
CCTCGCTCAAGCCTTCGTCACTGGTCCCGCCACCAAACGTTTCGGCGAGAAGCAGGCCATTATCGCCGGC
ATGGCGGCCGACGCGCTGGGCTACGTCTTGCTGGCGTTCGCGACGCGAGGCTGGATGGCCTTCCCCATTA
TGATTCTTCTCGCTTCCGGCGGCATCGGGATGCCCGCGTTGCAGGCCATGCTGTCCAGGCAGGTAGATGA
CGACCATCAGGGACAGCTTCAAGGATCGCTCGCGGCTCTTACCAGCCTAACTTCGATCATTGGACCGCTG
ATCGTCACGGCGATTTATGCCGCCTCGGCGAGCACATGGAACGGGTTGGCATGGATTGTAGGCGCCGCCC
TATACCTTGTCTGCCTCCCCGCGTTGCGTCGCGGTGCATGGAGCCGGGCCACCTCGACCTGAATGGAAGC
CGGCGGCACCTCGCTAACGGATTCACCACTCCAAGAATTGGAGCCAATCAATTCTTGCGGAGAACTGTGA
ATGCGCAAACCAACCCTTGATCGGGGAAGAACAGTATGTCGAGCTATTTTTTGACTTACTGGGGATCAAG
CCTGATTGGGAGAAAATAAAATATCCCCTATAGTGAGTCGTATTACATGGTCATAGCTGTTTCCTGGCAG
CTCTGGCCCGTGTCTCAAAATCTCTGATGTTACATTGCACAAGATAAAAATATATCATCATGCCTCCTCT
AGAGGTCTCAGGACGGTACCGAGCTCGGATCCACTAGTAACGGCCGCCAGTGTGCTGGAATTGCCCTTGG
ATCATGAACCAACGGCCTGGCTGTATTTGGTGGTTGTGTAGGGAGATGGGGAGAAGAAAAGCCCGATTCT
CTTCGCTGTGATGGGCTGGATGCATGCGGGGGAGCGGGAGGCCCAAGTACGTGCACGGTGAGCGGCCCAC
AGGGCGAGTGTGAGCGCGAGAGGCGGGAGGAACAGTTTAGTACCACATTGCCCAGCTAACTCGAACGCGA
CCAACTTATAAACCCGCGCGCTGTCGCTTGTGTGGAGACGAGATCTAGTCTGAGTCGACCGTCTCTGTTT
TAGAGCTAGGCCAACATGAGGATCACCCATGTCTGCAGGGCCTAGCAAGTTAAAATAAGGCTAGTCCGTT
ATCAACTTGGCCAACATGAGGATCACCCATGTCTGCAGGGCCAAGTGGCACCGAGTCGGTGCTTTTTTTG
TCCCTTCGAAGGGCAATTCTGCAGATATCCATCACACTGGCGGCCGCTCGAGGTCGAGGGTATCGATAAG
CTTCCAGGGAGACCCTCGAGCCACCCATGACCAAAATCCCTTAACGTGAGTTACGCGTCGTTCCACTGAG
CGTCAGACCCCGTAGAAAAGATCAAAGGATCTTCTTGAGATCCTTTTTTTCTGCGCGTAATCTGCTGCTT
GCAAACAAAAAAACCACCGCTACCAGCGGTGGTTTGTTTGCCGGATCAAGAGCTACCAACTCTTTTTCCG
AAGGTAACTGGCTTCAGCAGAGCGCAGATACCAAATACTGTTCTTCTAGTGTAGCCGTAGTTAGGCCACC
ACTTCAAGAACTCTGTAGCACCGCCTACATACCTCGCTCTGCTAATCCTGTTACCAGTGGCTGCTGCCAG
TGGCGATAAGTCGTGTCTTACCGGGTTGGACTCAAGACGATAGTTACCGGATAAGGCGCAGCGGTCGGGC
TGAACGGGGGGTTCGTGCACACAGCCCAGCTTGGAGCGAACGACCTACACCGAACTGAGATACCTACAGC
GTGAGCTATGAGAAAGCGCCACGCTTCCCGAAGGGAGAAAGGCGGACAGGTATCCGGTAAGCGGCAGGGT
CGGAACAGGAGAGCGCACGAGGGAGCTTCCAGGGGGAAACGCCTGGTATCTTTATAGTCCTGTCGGGTTT
CGCCACCTCTGACTTGAGCGTCGATTTTTGTGATGCTCGTCAGGGGGGCGGAGCCTATGGAAAAACGCCA
GCAACGCGGCCTTTTTACGGTTCCTGGCCTTTTGCTGGCCTTTTGCTCACATGTTCTTTCCTGCGTTATC
CCCTGATTCTGTGGATAACCGTATTACCGCCTTTGAGTGAGCTGATACCGCTCGCCGCAGCCGAACGACC
GAGCGCAGCGAGTCAGTGAGCGAGGAAGCGGAAGAGCGCCCAATACGCAAACCGCCTCTCCCCGCGCGTT
GGCCGATTCATTAATGCAGCTGGCACGACAGGTTTCCCGACTGGAAAGCGGGCAGTGAGCGCAACGCAAT
TAATACGCGTACCGCTAGCCAGGAAGAGTTTGTAGAAACGCAAAAAGGCCATCCGTCAGGATGGCCTTCT
GCTTAGTTTGATGCCTGGCAGTTTATGGCGGGCGTCCTGCCCGCCACCCTCCGGGCCGTTGCTTCACAAC
GTTCAAATCCGCTCCCGGCGGATTTGTCCTACTCAGGAGAGCGTTCACCGACAAACAACAGATAAAACGA
AAGGCCCAGTCTTCCGACTGAGCCTTTCGTTTTATTTGATGCCTGGCAGTTCCCTACTCTCGCGTT
Features (pLannotate 1.2.2; 15 found; start..end, strand, type, name):
      1..54      -  CDS            lacI (fragment): lac repressor; lacI; The lac repressor binds to the lac operator to inhibit transcription in E. coli. This inhibition can be relieved by adding lactose or isopropyl-β-D-thiogalactopyranoside (IPTG).
     56..180     -  rep_origin     RSF ori (fragment): Plasmids containing the RSF 1030 origin of replication can be propagated in E. coli cells that contain additional plasmids with compatible origins.
    196..224     +  promoter       tet promoter: E. coli promoter for tetracycline efflux protein gene
    272..1462    +  CDS            TcR: tetracycline efflux protein; tet; confers resistance to tetracycline
   1560..1634    +  CDS            KanR (fragment): aminoglycoside phosphotransferase; aphA-3; confers resistance to kanamycin
   1637..1655    -  promoter       T7 promoter: promoter for bacteriophage T7 RNA polymerase
   2114..2132    +  misc_RNA       MS2 stem loop: stem loop that binds the bacteriophage MS2 coat protein
   2143..2179    +  misc_RNA       gRNA scaffold (fragment): guide RNA scaffold for the Streptococcus pyogenes CRISPR/Cas9 system
   2184..2202    +  misc_RNA       MS2 stem loop: stem loop that binds the bacteriophage MS2 coat protein
   2213..2232    +  misc_RNA       gRNA scaffold (fragment): guide RNA scaffold for the Streptococcus pyogenes CRISPR/Cas9 system
   2287..2313    -  misc_feature   MCS (fragment): pBluescript multiple cloning site
   2415..3003    +  rep_origin     ori: high-copy-number ColE1/pMB1/pBR322/pUC origin of replication
   3186..3278    +  CDS            lacI (fragment): lac repressor; lacI; The lac repressor binds to the lac operator to inhibit transcription in E. coli. This inhibition can be relieved by adding lactose or isopropyl-β-D-thiogalactopyranoside (IPTG).
   3333..3360    -  terminator     rrnB T2 terminator: transcription terminator T2 from the E. coli rrnB gene
   3492..3535    +  terminator     rrnB T1 terminator: Escherichia coli rrnB; transcription terminator T1 from the E. coli rrnB gene
