[The description below was written by a language model from this plasmid's Addgene catalogue record and pLannotate feature annotations shown in this document.]
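Description:
pYPQ133C2.0 is a small (about 3.6 kb) empty Golden Gate entry vector built on the pHD1 backbone and classed as a plant expression/CRISPR plasmid. It is designed to receive a single guide spacer and to express that guide from the rice OsU6 promoter, an RNA polymerase III promoter suited to small RNA transcription in plants. In the multiplexing scheme it occupies the third gRNA position, so its cassette is meant to be combined with those from companion entry vectors into an ordered multi-guide array. It is propagated in E. coli through a high-copy ColE1/pUC-type origin and selected with tetracycline, conferred by a tet promoter driving the TcR efflux protein gene.

The payload is the gRNA2.0 scaffold, a Streptococcus pyogenes Cas9 guide scaffold modified with MS2 stem loops that bind the bacteriophage MS2 coat protein. This allows activator domains fused to the coat protein to be recruited to a dCas9-bound target, which is the basis of the CRISPR-Act2.0 transcriptional activation system for which the plasmid was made. The catalogue describes four MS2 binding sites, whereas the automated annotation marks only two MS2 stem loops interleaved with two scaffold fragments. The annotation also does not label the OsU6 promoter, which presumably lies in the unannotated stretch upstream of the scaffold. The remaining hits are short lacI, KanR, RSF origin and pBluescript MCS fragments, a T7 promoter and rrnB T1/T2 terminators. These appear to be backbone remnants with no stated role in the construct's function. No spacer or other insert is present, and guide sequences are added by restriction enzyme-based cloning.
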