Addgene plasmid #99893: pYPQ133C2.0
Purpose: (Empty Backbone) Golden Gate entry vector to express the 3rd gRNA with gRNA2.0 scaffold (with four MS2 binding sites) under OsU6 promoter
Depositing lab: Yiping Qi. Depositing organization: University of Maryland, College Park. Publication: Robust transcriptional activation in plants using multiplexed CRISPR-Act2.0 and mTALE-Act systems. Lowder LG, Zhou J, Zhang Y, Malzahn A, Zhong Z, Hsieh TF, Voytas DF, Zhang Y, Qi Y. Mol Plant. 2017 Nov 29. pii: S1674-2052(17)30344-1. doi: 10.1016/j.molp.2017.11.010. PubMed 29197638.
Backbone
  Vector backbone: pHD1
  Backbone manufacturer: Cermak et al. 2011
  Vector type: Plant Expression, CRISPR
  Promoter: OsU6
Growth in bacteria
  Bacterial resistance: Tetracycline, 10 μg/mL
  Growth temperature: 37°C
  Growth strain: DH5alpha
  Copy number: Unknown
Gene/Insert
  Cloning method: Restriction Enzyme
Terms and licenses: Academic/Nonprofit Terms; Industry Terms: Not Available to Industry
How to cite: pYPQ133C2.0 was a gift from Yiping Qi (Addgene plasmid # 99893 ; http://n2t.net/addgene:99893 ; RRID:Addgene_99893)
